>Addgene plasmid #211790 | pDonorTp-fugfp | addgene full sequence | sequence record 443284 | Addgene NGS Result
GAAACGGTCTAAATAGGCTGATTCAAGGCATTTACGGGAGAAAAAATCGGCTCAAACATGAAGAAATGAA
ATGACTGAGTCAGCCGAGAAGAATTTCCCCGCTTATTCGCACCTTCCCTAGTATTATACCTAGGACTGAG
CTAGCTGTCAACCCGGGGATCTCGAATTGGGGATCTTGAAGTACCTATTCCGAAGTTCCTATTCTCTAGA
AAGTATAGGAACTTCAGAGCGCTTTTGAAGCTGATGTGCTTAAAAACTTACTCAATGGAATAATTCTAGA
TAATTCACTAGTGATTGGAAATGTTGGATCCTCATACTCTTCCCTCGAGTAGAATTCTGACTCTTATACA
CAAGTGCGGCCGCACTAGTCTAGATTTAAATTAATTAAGAGCTCGCTTAGGCCACACGTTCAAGTGCAGC
CACAGGATAAATTTGCACTGAGCCTGGGTGGGATTCGGACTCGACCGCATAGCCTTCAGGAGTGAGTTTT
GTGCAATACCAACCGACGACTTGACCCTGCCAAGCGGCACCAGATTTCTTGCGTACGCGATCCCCTAAGC
CAAAGGTGGCACTCAGGGGAAGCGCAAACTGCCCTGCAACGGGAGCGTTGGCTTCATCGCTACTTTGACC
CATGTCGAATCCTTCTTGTGAATCTATTATGGCGACAAGCAAATCGAGCTCTGACTGCCTACCCCACAAC
AACTATCAGAAAGCACCAGCACAACGGCTGCCTAACTTTGTTTTAGGGCGACTGCCCTGCTGCGTAACAT
CGTTGCTGCTCCATAACATCAAACATCGACCCACGGCGTAACGCGCTTGCTGCTTGGATGCCCGAGGCAT
AGACTGTACAAAAAAACAGTCATAACAAGCCATGAAAACCGCCACTGCGCCGTTACCACCGCTGCGTTCG
GTCAAGGTTCTGGACCAGTTGCGTGAGCGCATACGCTACTTGCATTACAGTTTACGAACCGAACAGGCTT
ATGTCAACTGGGTTCGTGCGGGTACCCCTCATCCTGTCTCTTGATCAGATCTTGATCCCCTGCGCCATCA
GATCCTTGGCGGCAAGAAAGCCATCCAGTTTACTTTGCAGGGCTTCCCAACCTTACCAGAGGGCGCCCCA
GCTGGCAATTCCGGTTCGCTTGCTGTCCATAAAACCGCCCAGTCTAGCTATCGCCATGTAAGCCCACTGC
AAGCTACCTGCTTTCTCTTTGCGCTTGCGTTTTCCCTTGTCCAGATAGCCCAGTAGCTGACATTCATCCG
GGGTCAGCACCGTTTCTGCGGACTGGCTTTCTACGTGTTCCGCTTCCTTTAGCAGCCCTTGCGCCATGCA
TTTGTTAAATCGAATTATCCATTGCTGTTGACAAAGGGAATCAGGGGATCTTGAAGTTCCTATTCCGAAG
TTCCTATTCTCTAGAAAGTATAGGAACTTCAGAGCGCTTTTGAAGCTAATTCGAGATCATGCATGAGCTC
ACTAGTGGATCCCCCTCAGTAACTATTAAACTTAGGGGTGGGTTGAAAGCAAGTCCTTTTATCCGCTTGT
TTTAATTGCTTTGTATAATAATTGCAGAGCATATTATATTGATGACATTTAATTTGTCATCAATTAATTA
AGCAACGCTGATGGGTCACGACGACAATTAAATAGTCACAATGACATTAATCTGTCACCGACGACAGATA
ATTTGTCACTGTACACTACGCCTTTTGTGGAGATGTCTAATAAACTAAAAATTTTTTACTTTCCGCTGCA
TAACCCTGCTTCGGGGTCATTATAGCGATTTTTTCGGTATATCCATCCTTTTTCGCACGATATACAGGAT
TTTGCCAAAGGGTTCGTGTAGACTTTCCTTGGTGTATCCAACGGCGTCAGCCGGGCAGGATAGGTGAAGT
AGGCCCACCCGCGAGCGGGTGTTCCTTCTTCACTGTCCCTTATTCGCACCTGGCGGTGCTCAACGGGAAT
CCTGCTCTGCGAGGCTGGCCGATAAGCTCTGATAACGCAGGAAAGAACATGGGCAGTTCAACCTGTTGAT
AGTACGTACTAAGCTCTCATGTTTCACGTACTAAGCTCTCAAGTTTAACGTACTAAGCTCTCATGTTTAA
CGAACTAAACCCTCATGGCTAACGTACTAAGCTCTCATGGCTAACGTACTAAGCTCTCATGTTTCACGTA
CTAAGCTCTCATGTTTGAACAATAAAATTAATATAAATCAGCAACTTAAATAGCCTCTAAGGTTTTAAGT
TTTATAAGAAAAAAAAGAATATATAAGGCTTTTAAAGCTTTTAAGGTTTAACGGTTGTGGACAACAAGCC
AGGGATGTAACGCACTGAGAAGCCCTTAGAGCCTCTCAAAGCAATTTTGAGTGACACAGGAACACTTAAC
GGCTGACAACCGGCTGGTAACAGGATTAGCAGAGCGAGGTATGTAGGCGGTGCTACAAGATTGTACTGAG
AGTGCACCATACAAAACCATTGTAGAGAGGTAGCATTGCTACGTCTCTACGTGTACAGTGACTAATTATA
TGTCGTTGTGACAAATTATTGTCATCAGTAAAATCCTTATACAGTATAGATTATAGCGCTTTGGCAGTTT
TAGCATAACCTCTTTGCAGTGACAAAATAGATGTCGTTGTCCGTGATTGTGACAAATTAGCTGTCGCTTT
GCAAGATAGGAAAAAGCTTTTGTGTATTTTCATAATGACAAATTGACTGTCGCCTTAATTAGCTGAGCTT
GGACTCCTGTTGATAGATCCAGTAATGACCTCAGAACTCCATCTGGATTTGTTCAGAACGCTCGGTTGCC
GCCGGGCGTTTTTTATTGGTGAGAATCCAAGCTAGACTGCGATGAGTGGCAGGGCGGGGCGTAATTTTTT
TAAGGCAGTTATTGGTGCCCTTAAACGCCTGGGGTAATGACTCTCTAGCTTGAGGCATCAAATAAAACGA
AAGGCTCAGTCGAAAGACTGGGCCTTTCGTTTTATCTGTTGTTTGTCGGTGAACGCTCTCCTGAGTAGGA
CAAATCCGCCGCTAGGCATATGTAATTCGCTGTTAAAAGGACAATTACAAACAGGAATCGAATGCAACCG
GCGCAGGAACACTGCCAGCGCATCAACAATATTTTCACCTGAATCAGGATATTCTTCTAATACCTGGAAT
GCTGTTTTGCCGGGGAATTACATATGGGAAACAGCTATGACGGTACCAAAAAAAACCCCGCCCTGTCAGG
GGCGGGGTTTTTTTTTGAGCTCTTATTAGCTCTTATACAGCTCGTCCATACCCAGGCTCAAGCCCGCAGC
GGTCACAAATTCCACCAGGACCATGTGATCACGGCGTTCCTGCGGATCTTTGCTCAGCACGCTATTGGTC
GTCAGATAGTGTTGTTCCGGCAGCAACACCGGACCCTCACCAATTGGGGTGTTCTGTTGGTAATGGTCGG
CCAGTTGGACGCTACCGTCATCAACATTGTGGCGAATACGGAATTGGGCCTCCAAGCCGTTACGATTCTT
GTCTGCCGTAATGTAAACATAATGGCTGTTGAAGCTATACTCCAGTTTATGGCCCAGAATGTTACCATCC
TCTTTAAACTCCAAACCCTTCAAATCGATACGATTGACCAGCGCTTCACCTTCAAACTTAACCTCTGCGC
GAGTTTTGTACGTGCCATCTTCCTTGAAGGAAATGGTACGCTCCTGGACGTAACCGTCCGGCATGGCACT
TTTAAAGAAATCGTTTTGGCGCATGTGCTCCGGATACTTCGCAAAACACTGCACGCCATACGACAAGGTC
GTCACCAAGGTCGGCCAAGGCACCGGCAGGCGACCGGTCGTGCAGATGAACTTAATTTCCAGTTTGCCGT
TGCTCGCGTCGCCATAACCTTCACCGCGAACGCTAAAACGATGACCGTTCACGTCGCCCTCCAGCTCGAT
CAGAATCGGAACCAAGCCCGAGAAAATATCTTCGCCACTGCTCACCATGGGACTCTTTCTCCTCTTTAAT
CTACTAGGGAAGGTGCGAACAAGTCCCTGATATGAGATCATGTTTGTCATCTGGAGCCATAGAACAGGGT
TCATC
[978 nt withheld, positions 4066-5043]
TAAAAACTGGGGATAACGCCTTAAATGGCGAA
Features (pLannotate 1.2.2; 18 found; start..end, strand, type, name):
    118..151     -  promoter       J23119(SpeI) promoter: bacterial promoter (Registry of Standard Biological Parts BBa J23119) modified to end with an SpeI site
    192..225     +  protein_bind   FRT (minimal): supports FLP-mediated excision but not integration (Turan and Bode, 2011) FLP recombinase from the Saccharomyces cerevisiae 2μ plasmid
    397..633     -  CDS            TpR: E. coli plasmid-associated dihydrofolate reductase; dhfrIIb from plasmid R388; confers resistance to trimethoprim
    715..781     -  ncRNA          AAC AAD leader (fragment): Accession: RF02912 - putative aminoglycoside riboswitch / attI site
    959..987     -  promoter       Pc promoter: intI1 (promoter lies within the coding sequence); class 1 integron promoter
   1028..1324    -  CDS            tnpA (fragment): TN5P_ECOLX - Also known as tnp. Experimental evidence at protein level: Swiss-Prot protein existence level 1. Mediates transposition of transposon Tn5 by a 'cut and paste' mechanism. First, the monomeric transposase binds the 19 bp inverted DNA repeats flanking the transposon. Then, dimerization of the DNA- bound transposase creates a synaptic DNA complex. After nicking of the first DNA strand, excision of the transposon proceeds through a series of intermediates. The transposase then mediates the insertion of the transposon at a new site by strand transfer. The activity of the wild- type tran
   1383..1430    +  protein_bind   FRT: FLP-mediated recombination occurs in the 8-bp core sequence TCTAGAAA (Turan and Bode, 2011). FLP recombinase from the Saccharomyces cerevisiae 2μ plasmid
   1873..1981    +  oriT           oriT: incP origin of transfer
   2013..2388    +  rep_origin     R6K γ ori: γ replication origin from E. coli plasmid R6K; requires the R6K initiator protein pi for replication
   2394..2437    -  rep_origin     ori (fragment): high-copy-number ColE1/pMB1/pBR322/pUC origin of replication
   2438..2461    +  misc_feature   bom (fragment): basis of mobility region from pBR322
   2732..2826    +  terminator     lambda t0 terminator: transcription terminator from phage lambda
   2836..2865    +  CDS            CmR (fragment): chloramphenicol acetyltransferase confers resistance to chloramphenicol
   2929..3015    +  terminator     rrnB T1 terminator: Escherichia coli rrnB; transcription terminator T1 from the E. coli rrnB gene
   3037..3166    -  CDS            KanR (fragment): aminoglycoside phosphotransferase; aph(3')-Ia; confers resistance to kanamycin
   3252..3968    -  CDS            EBFP1.2: EBFP1.2 is a basic (constitutively fluorescent) uv fluorescent protein published in 2007, derived from Aequorea victoria. It has high acid sensitivity.
   3999..4067    -  CDS            yghO (fragment) (sequence partly withheld): YGHO_ECOLI - Experimental evidence at transcript level: Swiss-Prot protein existence level 2. From Escherichia coli (strain K12).
   4066..5043    +  CDS            insH10 (sequence withheld): INH10_ECOLI - Protein inferred from homology: Swiss-Prot protein existence level 3. Involved in the transposition of the insertion sequence IS5. From Escherichia coli (strain K12).
