[The description below was written by a language model from this plasmid's Addgene catalogue record and pLannotate feature annotations shown in this document.]
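Description:
pDonorTp-fugfp is a low-copy, conditionally replicating donor plasmid derived from pDonorTp. It was built for a CRISPR-Cas-associated transposon genome-editing system in Burkholderia cepacia complex species. It replicates from the R6K γ origin, which needs the pi initiator protein, so it is propagated in a pir-expressing E. coli host and should act as a suicide vector in recipients lacking pi. An incP oriT allows mobilisation by conjugation. Selection is by trimethoprim, conferred by a dhfrIIb-type dihydrofolate reductase gene (TpR) downstream of a class 1 integron Pc promoter. Short annotated fragments of a ColE1-type origin, bom, CmR, KanR and Tn5 tnpA appear to be cloning remnants rather than functional elements.

The trimethoprim cassette lies between a minimal FRT and a full FRT site, so FLP recombinase can excise the marker after integration. The added payload is the synthetic fuGFP gene taken from pUS252 and cloned between XmaI and NdeI outside the FRT-flanked region, so it would be retained after FLP-mediated marker removal. In the feature table the roughly 720 bp Aequorea-derived fluorescent protein reading frame is labelled EBFP1.2, which most likely reflects the annotation tool's closest match to the fuGFP insert. The record does not state which promoter drives it; a J23119-type constitutive promoter is annotated elsewhere, next to the minimal FRT site. The transposon end sequences expected in a donor plasmid are not annotated. Lambda t0 and rrnB T1 terminators are also present.

The sequenced plasmid carries an IS5-like insertion element (insH transposase) beside the fluorescent protein gene. The depositor reports that this does not affect plasmid function.
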