Addgene plasmid #211790: pDonorTp-fugfp
Purpose: pDonorTp with addition of fugfp gene from pUS252 outside of the FRT sites
Depositing lab: Silvia Cardona. Depositing organization: University of Manitoba. Publication: A CRISPR-Cas-associated transposon system for genome editing in Burkholderia cepacia complex species. Yap ZL, Rahman ASMZ, Hogan AM, Levin DB, Cardona ST. Appl Environ Microbiol. 2024 Jul 24;90(7):e0069924. doi: 10.1128/aem.00699-24. Epub 2024 Jun 13. PubMed 38869300.
Backbone
  Vector backbone: pDonorTp
  Backbone manufacturer: Silvia Cardona (Plasmid # 211788)
Growth in bacteria
  Bacterial resistance: Trimethoprim, 50 μg/mL
  Growth temperature: 37°C
  Growth strain: Pir1
  Copy number: Low Copy
Gene/Insert
  Gene/Insert name: fuGFP
  Species: Synthetic
  Cloning method: Restriction Enzyme; 5′ cloning site XmaI (not destroyed); 3′ cloning site NdeI (not destroyed)
  Sequencing primers: 5′ N/A; 3′ N/A
Terms and licenses: Academic/Nonprofit Terms; Industry Terms: Not Available to Industry
Depositor comments: Please note there is an IS5-like transposable element in this plasmid. Depositor confirms presence does not affect plasmid function.
How to cite: pDonorTp-fugfp was a gift from Silvia Cardona (Addgene plasmid # 211790 ; http://n2t.net/addgene:211790 ; RRID:Addgene_211790)
